>Addgene plasmid #128592 | pRSF-1b-S7-S83C/Δ157-178 | addgene full sequence | sequence record 263258 | Addgene NGS Result
GGGGAATTGTGAGCGGATAACAATTCCCCTGTAGAAATAATTTTGTTTAACTTTAATAAGGAGATATACC
ATGCCACGTCGTCGCGTCATTGGTCAGCGTAAAATTCTGCCGGATCCGAAGTTCGGATCAGAACTGCTGG
CTAAATTTGTAAATATCCTGATGGTAGATGGTAAAAAATCTACTGCTGAATCTATCGTATACAGCGCGCT
GGAGACCCTGGCTCAGCGCTCTGGTAAATCTGAACTGGAAGCATTCGAAGTAGCTCTCGAAAACGTGCGC
CCGACTGTAGAAGTTAAGTCTCGCCGCGTTGGTGGTTGTACTTATCAGGTACCAGTTGAAGTCCGTCCGG
TTCGTCGTAATGCTCTGGCAATGCGTTGGATCGTTGAAGCTGCTCGAAAACGCGGTGATAAATCCATGGC
TCTGCGCCTGGCGAACGAACTTTCTGATGCTGCAGAAAACAAAGGTACTGCAGTTAAGAAACGTGAAGAC
GTTCACCGTATGGCCGAAGCCAACAAGGCGTTCGCACACTACCGTTGGTGATTAACCTAGGTGCTGCCAC
CGCTGAGCAATAACTAGCATAACCCCTTGGGGCCTCTAAACGGGTCTTGAGGGGTTTTTTGCTGAAACCT
CAGGCATTTGAGAAGCACACGGTCACACTGCTTCCGGTAGTCAATAAACCGGTAAACCAGCAATAGACAT
AAGCGGCTATTTAACGACCCTGCCCTGAACCGACGACAAGCTGACGACCGGGTCTCCGCAAGTGGCACTT
TTCGGGGAAATGTGCGCGGAACCCCTATTTGTTTATTTTTCTAAATACATTCAAATATGTATCCGCTCAT
GAATTAATTCTTAGAAAAACTCATCGAGCATCAAATGAAACTGCAATTTATTCATATCAGGATTATCAAT
ACCATATTTTTGAAAAAGCCGTTTCTGTAATGAAGGAGAAAACTCACCGAGGCAGTTCCATAGGATGGCA
AGATCCTGGTATCGGTCTGCGATTCCGACTCGTCCAACATCAATACAACCTATTAATTTCCCCTCGTCAA
AAATAAGGTTATCAAGTGAGAAATCACCATGAGTGACGACTGAATCCGGTGAGAATGGCAAAAGTTTATG
CATTTCTTTCCAGACTTGTTCAACAGGCCAGCCATTACGCTCGTCATCAAAATCACTCGCATCAACCAAA
CCGTTATTCATTCGTGATTGCGCCTGAGCGAGACGAAATACGCGGTCGCTGTTAAAAGGACAATTACAAA
CAGGAATCGAATGCAACCGGCGCAGGAACACTGCCAGCGCATCAACAATATTTTCACCTGAATCAGGATA
TTCTTCTAATACCTGGAATGCTGTTTTCCCGGGGATCGCAGTGGTGAGTAACCATGCATCATCAGGAGTA
CGGATAAAATGCTTGATGGTCGGAAGAGGCATAAATTCCGTCAGCCAGTTTAGTCTGACCATCTCATCTG
TAACATCATTGGCAACGCTACCTTTGCCATGTTTCAGAAACAACTCTGGCGCATCGGGCTTCCCATACAA
TCGATAGATTGTCGCACCTGATTGCCCGACATTATCGCGAGCCCATTTATACCCATATAAATCAGCATCC
ATGTTGGAATTTAATCGCGGCCTAGAGCAAGACGTTTCCCGTTGAATATGGCTCATACTCTTCCTTTTTC
AATATTATTGAAGCATTTATCAGGGTTATTGTCTCATGAGCGGATACATATTTGAATGTATTTAGAAAAA
TAAACAAATAGGCATGCAGCGCTCTTCCGCTTCCTCGCTCACTGACTCGCTACGCTCGGTCGTTCGACTG
CGGCGAGCGGTGTCAGCTCACTCAAAAGCGGTAATACGGTTATCCACAGAATCAGGGGATAAAGCCGGAA
AGAACATGTGAGCAAAAAGCAAAGCACCGGAAGAAGCCAACGCCGCAGGCGTTTTTCCATAGGCTCCGCC
CCCCTGACGAGCATCACAAAAATCGACGCTCAAGCCAGAGGTGGCGAAACCCGACAGGACTATAAAGATA
CCAGGCGTTTCCCCCTGGAAGCTCCCTCGTGCGCTCTCCTGTTCCGACCCTGCCGCTTACCGGATACCTG
TCCGCCTTTCTCCCTTCGGGAAGCGTGGCGCTTTCTCATAGCTCACGCTGTTGGTATCTCAGTTCGGTGT
AGGTCGTTCGCTCCAAGCTGGGCTGTGTGCACGAACCCCCCGTTCAGCCCGACCGCTGCGCCTTATCCGG
TAACTATCGTCTTGAGTCCAACCCGGTAAGACACGACTTATCGCCACTGGCAGCAGCCATTGGTAACTGA
TTTAGAGGACTTTGTCTTGAAGTTATGCACCTGTTAAGGCTAAACTGAAAGAACAGATTTTGGTGAGTGC
GGTCCTCCAACCCACTTACCTTGGTTCAAAGAGTTGGTAGCTCAGCGAACCTTGAGAAAACCACCGTTGG
TAGCGGTGGTTTTTCTTTATTTATGAGATGATGAATCAATCGGTCTATCAAGTCAACGAACAGCTATTCC
GTTACTCTAGATTTCAGTGCAATTTATCTCTTCAAATGTAGCACCTGAAGTCAGCCCCATACGATATAAG
TTGTAATTCTCATGTTAGTCATGCCCCGCGCCCACCGGAAGGAGCTGACTGGGTTGAAGGCTCTCAAGGG
CATCGGTCGAGATCCCGGTGCCTAATGAGTGAGCTAACTTACATTAATTGCGTTGCGCTCACTGCCCGCT
TTCCAGTCGGGAAACCTGTCGTGCCAGCTGCATTAATGAATCGGCCAACGCGCGGGGAGAGGCGGTTTGC
GTATTGGGCGCCAGGGTGGTTTTTCTTTTCACCAGTGAGACGGGCAACAGCTGATTGCCCTTCACCGCCT
GGCCCTGAGAGAGTTGCAGCAAGCGGTCCACGCTGGTTTGCCCCAGCAGGCGAAAATCCTGTTTGATGGT
GGTTAACGGCGGGATATAACATGAGCTGTCTTCGGTATCGTCGTATCCCACTACCGAGATGTCCGCACCA
ACGCGCAGCCCGGACTCGGTAATGGCGCGCATTGCGCCCAGCGCCATCTGATCGTTGGCAACCAGCATCG
CAGTGGGAACGATGCCCTCATTCAGCATTTGCATGGTTTGTTGAAAACCGGACATGGCACTCCAGTCGCC
TTCCCGTTCCGCTATCGGCTGAATTTGATTGCGAGTGAGATATTTATGCCAGCCAGCCAGACGCAGACGC
GCCGAGACAGAACTTAATGGGCCCGCTAACAGCGCGATTTGCTGGTGACCCAATGCGACCAGATGCTCCA
CGCCCAGTCGCGTACCGTCTTCATGGGAGAAAATAATACTGTTGATGGGTGTCTGGTCAGAGACATCAAG
AAATAACGCCGGAACATTAGTGCAGGCAGCTTCCACAGCAATGGCATCCTGGTCATCCAGCGGATAGTTA
ATGATCAGCCCACTGACGCGTTGCGCGAGAAGATTGTGCACCGCCGCTTTACAGGCTTCGACGCCGCTTC
GTTCTACCATCGACACCACCACGCTGGCACCCAGTTGATCGGCGCGAGATTTAATCGCCGCGACAATTTG
CGACGGCGCGTGCAGGGCCAGACTGGAGGTGGCAACGCCAATCAGCAACGACTGTTTGCCCGCCAGTTGT
TGTGCCACGCGGTTGGGAATGTAATTCAGCTCCGCCATCGCCGCTTCCACTTTTTCCCGCGTTTTCGCAG
AAACGTGGCTGGCCTGGTTCACCACGCGGGAAACGGTCTGATAAGAGACACCGGCATACTCTGCGACATC
GTATAACGTTACTGGTTTCACATTCACCACCCTGAATTGACTCTCTTCCGGGCGCTATCATGCCATACCG
CGAAAGGTTTTGCGCCATTCGATGGTGTCCGGGATCTCGACGCTCTCCCTTATGCGACTCCTGCATTAGG
AAATTAATACGACTCACTATA
Features (pLannotate 1.2.2; 14 found; start..end, strand, type, name):
      3..27      +  protein_bind   lac operator: The lac repressor binds to the lac operator to inhibit transcription in E. coli. This inhibition can be relieved by adding lactose or isopropyl-β-D-thiogalactopyranoside (IPTG). lac repressor encoded by lacI
     42..64      +  RBS            RBS: efficient ribosome binding site from bacteriophage T7 gene 10 (Olins and Rangwala, 1989)
     71..538     +  CDS            rpsG: RS7_SALTY - Experimental evidence at protein level: Swiss-Prot protein existence level 1. One of the primary rRNA binding proteins, it binds directly to 16S rRNA where it nucleates assembly of the head domain of the 30S subunit. Is located at the subunit interface close to the decoding center, probably blocks exit of the E-site tRNA. From Salmonella typhimurium (strain LT2 / SGSC1412 / ATCC 700720).
    574..621     +  terminator     T7 terminator: transcription terminator for bacteriophage T7 RNA polymerase
    785..842     +  promoter       AmpR promoter (fragment): bla
    851..1666    -  CDS            KanR: aminoglycoside phosphotransferase; aph(3')-Ia; confers resistance to kanamycin in bacteria or G418 (Geneticin®) in eukaryotes
   1667..1758    -  promoter       AmpR promoter: bla
   1774..2523    -  rep_origin     RSF ori: Plasmids containing the RSF 1030 origin of replication can be propagated in E. coli cells that contain additional plasmids with compatible origins.
   2606..2670    -  CDS            TcR (fragment): tetracycline efflux protein; tet; confers resistance to tetracycline
   2685..2706    -  protein_bind   CAP binding site: CAP binding activates transcription in the presence of cAMP. E. coli catabolite activator protein
   2719..3801    -  CDS            lacI: lac repressor; lacI; The lac repressor binds to the lac operator to inhibit transcription in E. coli. This inhibition can be relieved by adding lactose or isopropyl-β-D-thiogalactopyranoside (IPTG).
   3802..3879    -  promoter       lacI promoter: lacI
   3887..3922    -  CDS            TcR (fragment): tetracycline efflux protein; tet; confers resistance to tetracycline
   3925..2       +  promoter       T7 promoter (across the origin): promoter for bacteriophage T7 RNA polymerase
