[The description below was written by a language model from this plasmid's Addgene catalogue record and pLannotate feature annotations shown in this document.]
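Description:
pRSF-1b-S7-S83C/Δ157-178 is a bacterial expression plasmid built on the Novagen pRSF-1b backbone for producing a mutant form of the Escherichia coli 30S ribosomal protein S7 (gene rpsG). The 3,941 nt plasmid replicates from the RSF1030 origin, which is listed as high copy and is compatible with other common origins, so it can coexist with additional plasmids in the same cell. Selection is by kanamycin through an aminoglycoside phosphotransferase (KanR) gene driven by a bla-type promoter. The short tetracycline-resistance fragments and the partial AmpR promoter that were annotated appear to be backbone remnants rather than functional markers.

The expression cassette consists of a T7 promoter followed directly by a lac operator, the strong ribosome binding site from phage T7 gene 10, the S7 coding sequence and a T7 terminator. A lacI gene with its own promoter supplies lac repressor, so transcription is held off until induction with IPTG in a host that provides T7 RNA polymerase. The insert, introduced by Gibson cloning, carries a serine-to-cysteine substitution at position 83 and a deletion of residues 157–178, consistent with the shortened annotated open reading frame. It is expressed without any affinity tag. The automated annotation matched the coding sequence to the closely related Salmonella S7 homologue, but the catalogue entry gives the species as E. coli.

S7 is a primary 16S rRNA-binding protein that nucleates assembly of the head domain of the small subunit. The associated work concerns transient protein–RNA interactions during nascent ribosomal RNA folding. The record does not state the specific purpose of the cysteine substitution or the C-terminal truncation.
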