Addgene plasmid #128592: pRSF-1b-S7-S83C/Δ157-178
Purpose: Expresses tagless S7-S83C, Δ157-178 mutant 30S ribosomal protein in E.coli
Depositing lab: James Williamson. Depositing organization: Scripps California (The Scripps Research Institute). Publication: Transient Protein-RNA Interactions Guide Nascent Ribosomal RNA Folding. Duss O, Stepanyuk GA, Puglisi JD, Williamson JR. Cell. 2019 Nov 27;179(6):1357-1369.e16. doi: 10.1016/j.cell.2019.10.035. Epub 2019 Nov 21. PubMed 31761533.
Backbone
  Vector backbone: pRSF-1b
  Backbone manufacturer: Novagen
  Vector type: Bacterial Expression
Growth in bacteria
  Bacterial resistance: Kanamycin, 50 μg/mL
  Growth temperature: 37°C
  Growth strain: DH5alpha
  Copy number: High Copy
Gene/Insert
  Gene/Insert name: S7 E.coli ribosomal protein
  Species: E.coli
  Mutation: S83C, Δ157-178
  Entrez Gene: rpsG (a.k.a. b3341, ECK3328)
  Promoter: T7
  Cloning method: Gibson Cloning
  Sequencing primers: 5′ T7 forward; 3′ T7 reverse
Terms and licenses: Academic/Nonprofit Terms; Industry Terms: Not Available to Industry
How to cite: pRSF-1b-S7-S83C/Δ157-178 was a gift from James Williamson (Addgene plasmid # 128592 ; http://n2t.net/addgene:128592 ; RRID:Addgene_128592)
