>Addgene plasmid #128592 | pRSF-1b-S7-S83C/Δ157-178 | depositor partial sequence | sequence record 255529 | T7 promoter forward
GAATAATTTTGTTTAACTTTAATAAGGAGATATACCATGCCACGTCGTCGCGTCATTGGTCAGCGTAAAA
TTCTGCCGGATCCGAAGTTCGGATCAGAACTGCTGGCTAAATTTGTAAATATCCTGATGGTAGATGGTAA
AAAATCTACTGCTGAATCTATCGTATACAGCGCGCTGGAGACCCTGGCTCAGCGCTCTGGTAAATCTGAA
CTGGAAGCATTCGAAGTAGCTCTCGAAAACGTGCGCCCGACTGTAGAAGTTAAGTCTCGCCGCGTTGGTG
GTTGTACTTATCAGGTACCAGTTGAAGTCCGTCCGGTTCGTCGTAATGCTCTGGCAATGCGTTGGATCGT
TGAAGCTGCTCGAAAACGCGGTGATAAATCCATGGCTCTGCGCCTGGCGAACGAACTTTCTGATGCTGCA
GAAAACAAAGGTACTGCAGTTAAGAAACGTGAAGACGTTCACCGTATGGCCGAAGCCAACAAGGCGTTCG
CACACTACCGTTGGTGATTAACCTAGGTGCTGCCACCGCTGAGCAATAACTAGCATAACCCCTTGGGGCC
TCTAAACGGGTCTTG
